>Addgene plasmid #199024 | pGL0_129 [ORI_BC_29] | addgene full sequence | sequence record 397990 | Addgene NGS Result
CCGGAATCTATTGGCCTATGTCACTGAAACTATCCAAACACCCCATGTCGATACTGAACGTATCGACGCA
TACCTCCTTCCTTGAAAACGCACAATCAAGGTCTCGGTCAGGGTCACGCGTAGGACGCGTCGAGTAGGGT
TCTCATTGTCTATTCCCCGGGTTCCGCAGCCACACGCCGTGTGAAGCTGGGGAGTGAGACCAGTCCTTAC
CTGAAGAATAAGTGTCAGCCAGTGTAACCCGATGAGGAACCCAAAAGGCGAACCGGGCCAGACAACCCGG
CGGTATCGCACTCAAAGCCGAGGCTAGGTGGAGGCTCAGTGATGATAAGTCTGCGATGGTGGATGCATGT
GTCATGGTCATAGCTGTTTCCTGTGTGAAATTGTTATCCGCTCAGAGGGCACAATCCTATTCCGCGCTAT
CCGACAATCTCCAAGACATTAGGTGGAGTTCAGTTCGGCGTATGGCATATGTCGCTGGAAAGAACATGTG
AGCAAAAGGCCAGCAAAAGGCCAGGAACCGTAAAAAGGCCGCGTTGCTGGCGTTTTTCCATAGGCTCCGC
CCCCCTGACGAGCATCACAAAAATCGACGCTCAAGTCAGAGGTGGCGAAACCCGACAGGACTATAAAGAT
ACCAGGCGTTTCCCCCTGGAAGCTCCCTCGTGCGCTCTCCTGTTCCGACCCTGCCGCTTACCGGATACCT
GTCCGCCTTTCTCCCTTCGGGAAGCGTGGCGCTTTCTCATAGCTCACGCTGTAGGTATCTCAGTTCGGTG
TAGGTCGTTCGCTCCAAGCTGGGCTGTGTGCACGAACCCCCCGTTCAGCCCGACCGCTGCGCCTTATCCG
GTAACTATCGTCTTGAGTCCAACCCGGTAAGACACGACTTATCGCCACTGGCAGCAGCCACTGGTAACAG
GATTAGCAGAGCGAGGTATGTAGGCGGTGCTACAGAGTTCTTGAAGTGGTGGCCTAACTACGGCTACACT
AGAAGAACAGTATTTGGTATCTGCGCTCTGCTGAAGCCAGTTACCTTCGGAAAAAGAGTTGGTAGCTCTT
GATCCGGCAAACAAACCACCGCTGGTAGCGGTGGTTTTTTTGTTTGCAAGCAGCAGATTACGCGCAGAAA
AAAAGGATCTCAAGAAGATCCTTTGATCTTTTCTACGGGGTCTGACGCTCTATTCAACAAAGCCGCCGTC
CCGTCAAGTCAGCGTAAATGGGTAGGGGGCTTCAAATCGTCCCCCCATACGATATAAGTTGTTACTAGTG
CTTGGATTCTCACCAATAAAAAACGCCCGGCGGCAACCGAGCGTTCTGAACAAATCCAGATGGAGTTCTG
AGGTCATTACTGGATCTATCAACAGGAGTCCAAGCGAGCTCGATATCAAATTACGCCCCGCCCTGCCACT
CATCGCAGTACTGTTGTAATTCATTAAGCATTCTGCCGACATGGAAGCCATCACAAACGGCATGATGAAC
CTGAATCGCCAGCGGCATCAGCACCTTGTCGCCTTGCGTATAATATTTGCCCATGGTGAAAACGGGGGCG
AAGAAGTTGTCCATATTGGCCACGTTTAAATCAAAACTGGTGAAACTCACCCAGGGATTGGCTGAGACGA
AAAACATATTCTCAATAAACCCTTTAGGGAAATAGGCCAGGTTTTCACCGTAACACGCCACATCTTGCGA
ATATATGTGTAGAAACTGCCGGAAATCGTCGTGGTATTCACTCCAGAGCGATGAAAACGTTTCAGTTTGC
TCATGGAAAACGGTGTAACAAGGGTGAACACTATCCCATATCACCAGCTCACCGTCTTTCATTGCCATAC
GAAATTCCGGATGAGCATTCATCAGGCGGGCAAGAATGTGAATAAAGGCCGGATAAAACTTGTGCTTATT
TTTCTTTACGGTCTTTAAAAAGGCCGTAATATCCAGCTGAACGGTCTGGTTATAGGTACATTGAGCAACT
GACTGAAATGCCTCAAAATGTTCTTTACGATGCCATTGGGATATATCAACGGTGGTATATCCAGTGATTT
TTTTCTCCATTTTAGCTTCCTTAGCTCCTGAAAATCTCGATAACTCAAAAAATACGCCCGGTAGTGATCT
TATTTCATTATGGTGAAAGTTGGAACCTCTTACGTGCCGATCAACGTCTCATTGATACCTGAAACAAAAC
CCATCGTACGGCCAAGGAAGTCTCCAATAACTGTGATCCACCACAAGCGCCAGGGTTTTCCCAGTCACGA
CGTTGTAAAACGACGGCCAGTCATGCATAATCCGCACGCATCTGGAATAAGGAAGTGCCATTCCGCCTGA
CCT
Features (pLannotate 1.2.2; 6 found; start..end, strand, type, name):
    379..394     -  protein_bind   lac operator (fragment): The lac repressor binds to the lac operator to inhibit transcription in E. coli. This inhibition can be relieved by adding lactose or isopropyl-β-D-thiogalactopyranoside (IPTG). lac repressor encoded by lacI
    545..1133    -  rep_origin     ori: high-copy-number ColE1/pMB1/pBR322/pUC origin of replication
   1266..1360    -  terminator     lambda t0 terminator: transcription terminator from phage lambda
   1384..2040    -  CDS            cat: CAT_ECOLX - Experimental evidence at protein level: Swiss-Prot protein existence level 1. This enzyme is an effector of chloramphenicol resistance in bacteria. From Escherichia coli. This protein is used as a marker in many commonly used cloning vectors, such as pACYC184.
   2041..2143    -  promoter       cat promoter: promoter of the E. coli cat gene encoding chloramphenicol acetyltransferase
   2218..2261    -  CDS            lacZα (fragment): LacZα fragment of β-galactosidase; lacZ fragment
