[The description below was written by a language model from this plasmid's Addgene catalogue record and pLannotate feature annotations shown in this document.]
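Description:
pGL0_129 [ORI_BC_29] is a small (about 2.3 kb) synthetic-biology plasmid built on the pGLDV_17 backbone and catalogued as a "Level 0 part", meaning a storage vector that holds a single basic DNA module for later use in hierarchical, modular assembly. It is maintained in E. coli at high copy number through a ColE1/pMB1/pUC-type origin of replication. Selection is with chloramphenicol, conferred by a cat (chloramphenicol acetyltransferase) gene driven by its native cat promoter and followed by the phage lambda t0 terminator.

The stored part is ORI_BC_29, a synthetic sequence. The record does not define its content or function. The name, together with the associated work on high-throughput identification of functional origins of replication in non-model bacteria, suggests a barcode-type element used to tag origin-of-replication constructs, but this is an inference and is not stated. The automated annotation does not assign any feature to the insert itself. The only other hits are short fragments of a lac operator and of lacZα. These are probably remnants of a lacZα screening cassette in the parent backbone that was displaced or truncated when the part was cloned, although the cloning method is listed as unknown and no assembly sites are annotated.

As recorded, the plasmid has no expression payload, reporter or tag. It serves as a sequence-verified source of the ORI_BC_29 module, to be combined with other parts from the same toolkit when building higher-level plasmids for testing replication in diverse bacteria.
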