Addgene plasmid #199024: pGL0_129 [ORI_BC_29]
Purpose: Level 0 part
Depositing lab: Charlie Gilbert & Nili Ostrov & Cultivarium Tools. Depositing organization: Cultivarium, Convergent Research. Publication: A scalable framework for high-throughput identification of functional origins of replication in non-model bacteria. Gilbert C, Brumwell SL, Crits-Christoph A, Kang SC, Martin-Moldes Z, Alsharif W, Esmurria A, Nguyen M-A, Lee HH, Ostrov N. bioRxiv 2023.05.19.541510 10.1101/2023.05.19.541510.
Backbone
  Vector backbone: pGLDV_17
  Vector type: Synthetic Biology
Growth in bacteria
  Bacterial resistance: Chloramphenicol, 25 μg/mL
  Growth temperature: 37°C
  Growth strain: E. coli Twist 10B
  Copy number: High Copy
Gene/Insert
  Gene/Insert name: ORI_BC_29
  Species: Synthetic
  Cloning method: Unknown
Terms and licenses: Academic/Nonprofit Terms; Industry Terms: Not Available to Industry
How to cite: pGL0_129 [ORI_BC_29] was a gift from Charlie Gilbert & Nili Ostrov & Cultivarium Tools (Addgene plasmid # 199024 ; http://n2t.net/addgene:199024 ; RRID:Addgene_199024)
